>Addgene plasmid #193578 | CLC-EGFP206(flex7) | addgene full sequence | sequence record 383666 | Addgene NGS Result
CGCCATGCATTAGTTATTAATAGTAATCAATTACGGGGTCATTAGTTCATAGCCCATATATGGAGTTCCG
CGTTACATAACTTACGGTAAATGGCCCGCCTGGCTGACCGCCCAACGACCCCCGCCCATTGACGTCAATA
ATGACGTATGTTCCCATAGTAACGCCAATAGGGACTTTCCATTGACGTCAATGGGTGGAGTATTTACGGT
AAACTGCCCACTTGGCAGTACATCAAGTGTATCATATGCCAAGTACGCCCCCTATTGACGTCAATGACGG
TAAATGGCCCGCCTGGCATTATGCCCAGTACATGACCTTATGGGACTTTCCTACTTGGCAGTACATCTAC
GTATTAGTCATCGCTATTACCATGGTGATGCGGTTTTGGCAGTACATCAATGGGCGTGGATAGCGGTTTG
ACTCACGGGGATTTCCAAGTCTCCACCCCATTGACGTCAATGGGAGTTTGTTTTGGCACCAAAATCAACG
GGACTTTCCAAAATGTCGTAACAACTCCGCCCCATTGACGCAAATGGGCGGTAGGCGTGTACGGTGGGAG
GTCTATATAAGCAGAGCTGGTTTAGTGAACCGTCAGATCCGCTAGCGCTACCGGACTCAGATCTCGAGCT
CAAGCTTCGAATTCTGCAGTCGACGGTACCGCGGGCCCGGGATCCACCGGTCGCCACCATGGCTGATGAC
TTTGGCTTCTTCTCGTCGTCGGAGAGTGGTGCCCCGGAGGCGGCGGAGGAGGACCCGGCGGCCGCCTTCC
TGGCCCAGCAGGAGAGCGAGATTGCAGGCATAGAGAACGACGAGGGCTTCGGGGCACCTGCCGGCAGCCA
TGCGGCCCCCGCACAGCCGGGCCCCACGAGTGGGGCTGGTTCTGAGGACATGGGGACCACAGTCAATGGA
GATGTGTTTCAGGAGGCCAACGGTCCTGCTGATGGCTACGCAGCCATTGCCCAGGCTGACAGGCTGACCC
AGGAGCCTGAGAGCATCCGCAAGTGGCGAGAGGAGCAGAGGAAACGGCTGCAAGAGCTGGATGCTGCATC
TAAGGTCACGGAACAGGAATGGCGGGAGAAGGCCAAGAAGGACCTGGAGGAGTGGAACCAGCGCCAGAGT
GAACAAGTAGAGAAGAACAAGATCAACAACCGGGCATCCGAGGAGGCTTTCGTGAAGGAATCCAAGGAGG
AGACCCCAGGCACAGAGTGGGAGAAGGTGGCCCAGCTATGTGACTTCAACCCCAAGAGCAGCAAGCAGTG
CAAAGATGTGTCCCGCCTGCGCTCGGTGCTCATGTCCCTGAAGCAGGGGGGTGGCGGCAGCTCCGGAGAG
GAGCTGTTCACCGGGGTGGTGCCCATCCTGGTCGAGCTGGACGGCGACGTAAACGGCCACAAGTTCAGCG
TGTCCGGCGAGGGCGAGGGCGATGCCACCTACGGCAAGCTGACCCTGAAGTTCATCTGCACCACCGGCAA
GCTGCCCGTGCCCTGGCCCACCCTCGTGACCACCCTGACCTACGGCGTGCAGTGCTTCAGCCGCTACCCC
GACCACATGAAGCAGCACGACTTCTTCAAGTCCGCCATGCCCGAAGGCTACGTCCAGGAGCGCACCATCT
TCTTCAAGGACGACGGCAACTACAAGACCCGCGCCGAGGTGAAGTTCGAGGGCGACACCCTGGTGAACCG
CATCGAGCTGAAGGGCATCGACTTCAAGGAGGACGGCAACATCCTGGGGCACAAGCTGGAGTACAACTAC
AACAGCCACAACGTCTATATCATGGCCGACAAGCAGAAGAACGGCATCAAGGTGAACTTCAAGATCCGCC
ACAACATCGAGGACGGCAGCGTGCAGCTCGCCGACCACTACCAGCAGAACACCCCCATCGGCGACGGCCC
CGTGCTGCTGCCCGACAACCACTACCTGAGCACCCAGTCCAAGCTGAGCAAAGACCCCAACGAGAAGCGC
GATCACATGGTCCTGCTGGAGTTCGTGACCGCCGCCGGGATCACTCTCGGCATGGACGAGCTGTACAAGT
AAAGCGGCCGCGACTCTAGATCATAATCAGCCATACCACATTTGTAGAGGTTTTACTTGCTTTAAAAAAC
CTCCCACACCTCCCCCTGAACCTGAAACATAAAATGAATGCAATTGTTGTTGTTAACTTGTTTATTGCAG
CTTATAATGGTTACAAATAAAGCAATAGCATCACAAATTTCACAAATAAAGCATTTTTTTCACTGCATTC
TAGTTGTGGTTTGTCCAAACTCATCAATGTATCTTAAGGCGTAAATTGTAAGCGTTAATATTTTGTTAAA
ATTCGCGTTAAATTTTTGTTAAATCAGCTCATTTTTTAACCAATAGGCCGAAATCGGCAAAATCCCTTAT
AAATCAAAAGAATAGACCGAGATAGGGT
[37 nt withheld, positions 2409-2445]
AAAGAACGTGGACTCCAACGTCAAAGG
[49 nt withheld, positions 2473-2521]
T
[91 nt withheld, positions 2523-2613]
G
[124 nt withheld, positions 2615-2738]
CAGGTGGCACTTTTCGGGGAAATGTGCGCGGAACCCCTATTTGTTTATTTTTCTAAATACATTCAAATAT
GTATCCGCTCATGAGACAATAACCCTGATAAATGCTTCAATAATATTGAAAAAGGAAGAGTCCTGAGGCG
GAAAGAACCAGCTGTGGAATGTGTGTCAGTTAGGGTGTGGAAAGTCCCCAGGCTCCCCAGCAGGCAGAAG
TATGCAAAGCATGCATCTCAATTAGTCAGCAACCAGGTGTGGAAAGTCCCCAGGCTCCCCAGCAGGCAGA
AGTATGCAAAGCATGCATCTCAATTAGTCAGCAACCATAGTCCCGCCCCTAACTCCGCCCATCCCGCCCC
TAACTCCGCCCAGTTCCGCCCATTCTCCGCCCCATGGCTGACTAATTTTTTTTATTTATGCAGAGGCCGA
GGCCGCCTCGGCCTCTGAGCTATTCCAGAAGTAGTGAGGAGGCTTTTTTGGAGGCCTAGGCTTTTGCAAA
GATCGATCAAGAGACAGGATGAGGATCGTTTCGCATGATTGAACAAGATGGATTGCACGCAGGTTCTCCG
GCCGCTTGGGTGGAGAGGCTATTCGGCTATGACTGGGCACAACAGACAATCGGCTGCTCTGATGCCGCCG
TGTTCCGGCTGTCAGCGCAGGGGCGCCCGGTTCTTTTTGTCAAGACCGACCTGTCCGGTGCCCTGAATGA
ACTGCAAGACGAGGCAGCGCGGCTATCGTGGCTGGCCACGACGGGCGTTCCTTGCGCAGCTGTGCTCGAC
GTTGTCACTGAAGCGGGAAGGGACTGGCTGCTATTGGGCGAAGTGCCGGGGCAGGATCTCCTGTCATCTC
ACCTTGCTCCTGCCGAGAAAGTATCCATCATGGCTGATGCAATGCGGCGGCTGCATACGCTTGATCCGGC
TACCTGCCCATTCGACCACCAAGCGAAACATCGCATCGAGCGAGCACGTACTCGGATGGAAGCCGGTCTT
GTCGATCAGGATGATCTGGACGAAGAGCATCAGGGGCTCGCGCCAGCCGAACTGTTCGCCAGGCTCAAGG
CGAGCATGCCCGACGGCGAGGATCTCGTCGTGACCCATGGCGATGCCTGCTTGCCGAATATCATGGTGGA
AAATGGCCGCTTTTCTGGATTCATCGACTGTGGCCGGCTGGGTGTGGCGGACCGCTATCAGGACATAGCG
TTGGCTACCCGTGATATTGCTGAAGAGCTTGGCGGCGAATGGGCTGACCGCTTCCTCGTGCTTTACGGTA
TCGCCGCTCCCGATTCGCAGCGCATCGCCTTCTATCGCCTTCTTGACGAGTTCTTCTGAGCGGGACTCTG
GGGTTCGAAATGACCGACCAAGCGACGCCCAACCTGCCATCACGAGATTTCGATTCCACCGCCGCCTTCT
ATGAAAGGTTGGGCTTCGGAATCGTTTTCCGGGACGCCGGCTGGATGATCCTCCAGCGCGGGGATCTCAT
GCTGGAGTTCTTCGCCCACCCTAGGGGGAGGCTAACTGAAACACGGAAGGAGACAATACCGGAAGGAACC
CGCGCTATGACGGCAATAAAAAGACAGAATAAAACGCACGGTGTTGGGTCGTTTGTTCATAAACGCGGGG
TTCGGTCCCAGGGCTGGCACTCTGTCGATACCCCACCGAGACCCCATTGGGGCCAATACGCCCGCGTTTC
TTCCTTTTCCCCACCCCACCCCCCAAGTTCGGGTGAAGGCCCAGGGCTCGCAGCCAACGTCGGGGCGGCA
GGCCCTGCCATAGCCTCAGGTTACTCATATATACTTTAGATTGATTTAAAACTTCATTTTTAATTTAAAA
GGATCTAGGTGAAGATCCTTTTTGATAATCTCATGACCAAAATCCCTTAACGTGAGTTTTCGTTCCACTG
AGCGTCAGACCCCGTAGAAAAGATCAAAGGATCTTCTTGAGATCCTTTTTTTCTGCGCGTAATCTGCTGC
TTGCAAACAAAAAAACCACCGCTACCAGCGGTGGTTTGTTTGCCGGATCAAGAGCTACCAACTCTTTTTC
CGAAGGTAACTGGCTTCAGCAGAGCGCAGATACCAAATACTGTTCTTCTAGTGTAGCCGTAGTTAGGCCA
CCACTTCAAGAACTCTGTAGCACCGCCTACATACCTCGCTCTGCTAATCCTGTTACCAGTGGCTGCTGCC
AGTGGCGATAAGTCGTGTCTTACCGGGTTGGACTCAAGACGATAGTTACCGGATAAGGCGCAGCGGTCGG
GCTGAACGGGGGGTTCGTGCACACAGCCCAGCTTGGAGCGAACGACCTACACCGAACTGAGATACCTACA
GCGTGAGCTATGAGAAAGCGCCACGCTTCCCGAAGGGAGAAAGGCGGACAGGTATCCGGTAAGCGGCAGG
GTCGGAACAGGAGAGCGCACGAGGGAGCTTCCAGGGGGAAACGCCTGGTATCTTTATAGTCCTGTCGGGT
TTCGCCACCTCTGACTTGAGCGTCGATTTTTGTGATGCTCGTCAGGGGGGCGGAGCCTATGGAAAAACGC
CAGCAACGCGGCCTTTTTACGGTTCCTGGCCTTTTGCTGGCCTTTTGCTCACATGTTCTTTCCTGCGTTA
TCCCCTGATTCTGTGGATAACCGTATTAC
Features (pLannotate 1.2.2; 15 found; start..end, strand, type, name):
     71..374     +  enhancer       CMV enhancer: human cytomegalovirus immediate early enhancer
    375..578     +  promoter       CMV promoter: human cytomegalovirus (CMV) immediate early promoter
    601..681     +  misc_feature   MCS: multiple cloning site
    689..1306    +  CDS            CLTB (fragment): CLCB_HUMAN - Experimental evidence at protein level: Swiss-Prot protein existence level 1. Clathrin is the major protein of the polyhedral coat of coated pits and vesicles. From Homo sapiens (Human).
   1319..2029    +  CDS            mEGFP: mEGFP is a basic (constitutively fluorescent) green fluorescent protein published in 2002, derived from Aequorea victoria. It has moderate acid sensitivity.
   2049..2132    +  CDS            large T antigen (fragment): large T antigen from SV40 (simian virus 40)
   2155..2276    +  polyA_signal   SV40 poly(A) signal: SV40 polyadenylation signal
   2310..2738    -  rep_origin     f1 ori (sequence partly withheld): f1 bacteriophage origin of replication; arrow indicates direction of (+) strand synthesis
   2765..2869    +  promoter       AmpR promoter: bla
   2871..3228    +  promoter       SV40 promoter: SV40 enhancer and early promoter
   3263..4057    +  CDS            NeoR/KanR: aminoglycoside phosphotransferase from Tn5; aph(3')-II (or nptII); confers resistance to neomycin, kanamycin, and G418 (Geneticin®)
   4078..4230    +  CDS            ble (fragment): BLE_KLEPN - Experimental evidence at protein level: Swiss-Prot protein existence level 1. Binding protein with a strong affinity to the bleomycin family of antibiotics. Binds to CL990; an antimitotic-antibiotic compound. From Klebsiella pneumoniae.
   4289..4336    +  polyA_signal   HSV TK poly(A) signal: herpes simplex virus thymidine kinase polyadenylation signal (Cole and Stacy, 1985)
   4427..4443    -  polyA_signal   bGH poly(A) signal (fragment): bovine growth hormone polyadenylation signal
   4665..5253    +  rep_origin     ori: high-copy-number ColE1/pMB1/pBR322/pUC origin of replication
