[The description below was written by a language model from this plasmid's Addgene catalogue record and pLannotate feature annotations shown in this document.]
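Description:
CLC-EGFP206(flex7) is a mammalian expression plasmid built on the Clontech pEGFP-N1 backbone (5,357 bp in total) that drives production of human clathrin light chain B (CLTB) fused to monomeric EGFP. Transcription is controlled by the human cytomegalovirus immediate early enhancer and promoter, followed by remnants of the multiple cloning site, the 618 bp CLTB coding fragment, the mEGFP coding sequence and an SV40 polyadenylation signal. The light chain is truncated: amino acids 207–211 are deleted, so the fluorescent protein is attached after residue 206 through a flexible seven-residue linker, consistent with the short gap between the two annotated coding regions. A short match to SV40 large T antigen lies between mEGFP and the poly(A) signal and most likely reflects sequence similarity in the SV40-derived terminator region rather than an expressed element. The insert was assembled by Gibson cloning, and part of the plasmid derives from an earlier deposited construct.

For propagation, the plasmid carries a high-copy ColE1/pUC-type origin and the Tn5 NeoR/KanR aminoglycoside phosphotransferase gene. This marker sits downstream of both a bacterial bla promoter and the SV40 enhancer/early promoter, and is terminated by the HSV TK poly(A) signal, so it provides kanamycin selection in E. coli and can support G418 selection in mammalian cells. An f1 origin is also present; the small ble and bGH poly(A) fragments appear to be incidental annotation matches. The name and design, a fluorophore at a defined position with a defined linker length, fit the associated study of a conformational switch in clathrin light chain that regulates lattice structure and endocytosis at the plasma membrane. The record does not describe the specific assays.
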