Addgene plasmid #193578: CLC-EGFP206(flex7)
Purpose: Expresses human Clathrin Light Chain B tagged with mEGFP at amino acid position 206 with a flexible linker of 7 amino acids in mammalian cells.
Depositing lab: Justin Taraska. Depositing organization: National Heart, Lung, and Blood Institute (NHLBI). Publication: A conformational switch in clathrin light chain regulates lattice structure and endocytosis at the plasma membrane of mammalian cells. Obashi K, Sochacki KA, Strub MP, Taraska JW. Nat Commun. 2023 Feb 9;14(1):732. doi: 10.1038/s41467-023-36304-7. PubMed 36759616.
Backbone
  Vector backbone: pEGFP-N1
  Backbone manufacturer: Clontech
  Total vector size (bp): 5357
  Vector type: Mammalian Expression
Growth in bacteria
  Bacterial resistance: Kanamycin, 50 μg/mL
  Growth temperature: 37°C
  Growth strain: DH5alpha
  Copy number: Unknown
Gene/Insert
  Gene/Insert name: Clathrin light chain B
  Species: H. sapiens (human)
  Insert size (bp): 618
  Mutation: Deleted amino acids 207-211
  GenBank ID: NM_001834.5
  Entrez Gene: CLTB (a.k.a. LCB)
  Promoter: CMV
  Tag / fusion protein: mEGFP (C terminal on backbone)
  Cloning method: Gibson Cloning
  Sequencing primers: 5′ CMV-F; 3′ SV40pArev
Resource information
  A portion of this plasmid was derived from a plasmid made by: Addgene #79997
Terms and licenses: Academic/Nonprofit Terms; Industry Terms: Not Available to Industry
Depositor comments: Please visit https://doi.org/10.1101/2022.03.21.485138 for bioRxiv preprint.
How to cite: CLC-EGFP206(flex7) was a gift from Justin Taraska (Addgene plasmid # 193578 ; http://n2t.net/addgene:193578 ; RRID:Addgene_193578)
